Addgene plasmid #156772: pD649-HAsp-SIRPG-Fc(DAPA)-AviTag-6xHis
Purpose: Mammalian expression of cell-surface protein extracellular domain fused to Fc(DAPA)-Avi-6xHis. Protein is secreted from cells.
Depositing lab: Chris Garcia. Depositing organization: Stanford University. Publication: A Human IgSF Cell-Surface Interactome Reveals a Complex Network of Protein-Protein Interactions. Wojtowicz WM, Vielmetter J, Fernandes RA, Siepe DH, Eastman CL, Chisholm GB, Cox S, Klock H, Anderson PW, Rue SM, Miller JJ, Glaser SM, Bragstad ML, Vance J, Lam AW, Lesley SA, Zinn K, Garcia KC. Cell. 2020 Aug 20;182(4):1027-1043.e17. doi: 10.1016/j.cell.2020.07.025. PubMed 32822567.
Backbone
  Vector backbone: pD649
  Backbone size w/o insert (bp): 6106
  Vector type: Mammalian Expression
Growth in bacteria
  Bacterial resistance: Ampicillin, 100 μg/mL
  Growth temperature: 37°C
  Growth strain: DH5alpha
  Copy number: High Copy
Gene/Insert
  Gene/Insert name: SIRPG
  Species: H. sapiens (human)
  Insert size (bp): 996
  Mutation: Fc region of human IgG contains D265A and P329A mutations (DAPA)
  Entrez Gene: SIRPG (a.k.a. CD172g, SIRP-B2, SIRPB2, SIRPgamma, bA77C3.1)
  Promoter: CMV/SP6
  Tag / fusion protein: Fc(DAPA)-AviTag-6xHis (C terminal on backbone)
  Cloning method: Restriction Enzyme; 5′ cloning site GCGGCCGC (not destroyed); 3′ cloning site GGCGCGCC (not destroyed)
  Sequencing primers: 5′ ATTTAGGTGACACTATAG; 3′ CACGTACCAGTTGAACTTCACC
Resource information
  A portion of this plasmid was derived from a plasmid made by: synthesis by ThermoFisher
Terms and licenses: Academic/Nonprofit Terms; Industry Terms: Not Available to Industry
Depositor comments: Some plasmids in this collection may have an IS4-like element ISVsa5 family transposase upstream of the CMV promoter.
How to cite: pD649-HAsp-SIRPG-Fc(DAPA)-AviTag-6xHis was a gift from Chris Garcia (Addgene plasmid # 156772 ; http://n2t.net/addgene:156772 ; RRID:Addgene_156772)
