[The description below was written by a language model from this plasmid's Addgene catalogue record and pLannotate feature annotations shown in this document.]
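Description:
pD649-HAsp-SIRPG-Fc(DAPA)-AviTag-6xHis is a mammalian expression plasmid built on the pD649 backbone for producing the extracellular domain of human SIRPG (SIRPγ/CD172g, an immunoglobulin-superfamily receptor that binds CD47) as a secreted Fc fusion protein. It is propagated in E. coli as a high-copy plasmid through a ColE1/pUC-type origin and selected with ampicillin via a full-length β-lactamase gene. The sequenced record is about 7.1 kb, consistent with the stated backbone plus a roughly 1 kb insert.

Expression is driven by the CMV immediate-early enhancer and promoter, followed by a fragment of CMV intron A and an SP6 promoter that can serve for in vitro transcription or as a sequencing primer site. The open reading frame begins with a signal peptide: the name indicates an HA signal peptide, while the automated annotation only partially matches this region to an IgH leader. This peptide directs the protein into the secretory pathway. The SIRPG ectodomain sits between two retained restriction sites and is joined in frame to a human IgG1 Fc region carrying the D265A and P329A (DAPA) substitutions, which are generally used to reduce Fc effector interactions. According to the catalogue, an AviTag for site-specific enzymatic biotinylation and a 6xHis tag for metal-affinity purification follow at the C terminus, although neither is separately annotated in the feature table. A bGH polyadenylation signal terminates the transcript.

Downstream, an SV40 promoter/EM7 promoter cassette with a puromycin N-acetyltransferase sequence and an SV40 poly(A) signal could allow selection of transfected cells. Other annotations (KanR, lacZα, ble, f1 ori) are only short fragments. The depositor notes that some plasmids in this collection may carry a transposase insertion upstream of CMV. The construct belongs to a set made for mapping human IgSF cell-surface protein interactions.
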