Features (pLannotate 1.2.2; 21 found; start..end, strand, type, name):
    119..143     -  CDS            KanR (fragment): aminoglycoside phosphotransferase; aph(3')-Ia; confers resistance to kanamycin
    254..842     +  rep_origin     ori: high-copy-number ColE1/pMB1/pBR322/pUC origin of replication
   1067..1084    +  terminator     rrnB T2 terminator (fragment): transcription terminator T2 from the E. coli rrnB gene
   1109..1128    -  CDS            lacZα (fragment): LacZα fragment of β-galactosidase; lacZ fragment
   1584..1600    +  protein_bind   lac operator: The lac repressor binds to the lac operator to inhibit transcription in E. coli. This inhibition can be relieved by adding lactose or isopropyl-β-D-thiogalactopyranoside (IPTG). lac repressor encoded by lacI
   1843..2146    +  enhancer       CMV enhancer: human cytomegalovirus immediate early enhancer
   2147..2350    +  promoter       CMV promoter: human cytomegalovirus (CMV) immediate early promoter
   2486..2529    +  intron         CMV intron (fragment): modified intron A from human cytomegalovirus
   2581..2599    +  promoter       SP6 promoter: promoter for bacteriophage SP6 RNA polymerase
   2603..2640    +  CDS            IgH signal sequence (fragment): signal sequence from the mouse immunoglobulin heavy chain variable region
   2743..3747    +  CDS            SIRPG (fragment): SIRPG_HUMAN - Also known as SIRPB2. Experimental evidence at protein level: Swiss-Prot protein existence level 1. Probable immunoglobulin-like cell surface receptor. On binding with CD47, mediates cell-cell adhesion. Engagement on T-cells by CD47 on antigen-presenting cells results in enhanced antigen- specific T-cell proliferation and costimulates T-cell activation. From Homo sapiens (Human).
   3760..4437    +  CDS            IGHG1 (fragment): IGHG1_HUMAN - Experimental evidence at protein level: Swiss-Prot protein existence level 1. Constant region of immunoglobulin heavy chains. Immunoglobulins, also known as antibodies, are membrane-bound or secreted glycoproteins produced by B lymphocytes. In the recognition phase of humoral immunity, the membrane-bound immunoglobulins serve as receptors which, upon binding of a specific antigen, trigger the clonal expansion and differentiation of B lymphocytes into immunoglobulins- secreting plasma cells. Secreted immunoglobulins mediate the effector phase of humoral immunity, which results in
   4652..4763    +  polyA_signal   bGH poly(A) signal: bovine growth hormone polyadenylation signal
   4764..4872    +  rep_origin     f1 ori (fragment): f1 bacteriophage origin of replication; arrow indicates direction of (+) strand synthesis
   4886..5215    +  promoter       SV40 promoter: SV40 enhancer and early promoter
   5263..5310    +  promoter       EM7 promoter: synthetic bacterial promoter&nbsp
   5329..5928    +  CDS            PuroR (fragment): puromycin N-acetyltransferase; pac from Streptomyces; confers resistance to puromycin
   5938..6063    +  CDS            ble (fragment): BLE_KLEPN - Experimental evidence at protein level: Swiss-Prot protein existence level 1. Binding protein with a strong affinity to the bleomycin family of antibiotics. Binds to CL990; an antimitotic-antibiotic compound. From Klebsiella pneumoniae.
   6058..6179    +  polyA_signal   SV40 poly(A) signal: SV40 polyadenylation signal
   6232..7092    -  CDS            AmpR: β-lactamase; bla; confers resistance to ampicillin, carbenicillin, and related antibiotics
   7095..89      -  promoter       AmpR promoter (fragment) (across the origin): bla
>Addgene plasmid #156772 | pD649-HAsp-SIRPG-Fc(DAPA)-AviTag-6xHis | addgene full sequence | sequence record 430433 | Addgene NGS Result
TTTCAATATTATTGAAGCATTTATCAGGGTTATTGTCTCATGAGCGGATACATATTTGAATGTATTTAGA
AAAATAAACAAATAGGGGTCAGTGTTACAACCAATTAACCAATTCTGAACATTATCGCGAGCCCATTTAT
ACCTGAATATGGCTCATAACACCCCTTGCTCATGACCAAAATCCCTTAACGTGAGTTACGCGCGCGTCGT
TCCACTGAGCGTCAGACCCCGTAGAAAAGATCAAAGGATCTTCTTGAGATCCTTTTTTTCTGCGCGTAAT
CTGCTGCTTGCAAACAAAAAAACCACCGCTACCAGCGGTGGTTTGTTTGCCGGATCAAGAGCTACCAACT
CTTTTTCCGAAGGTAACTGGCTTCAGCAGAGCGCAGATACCAAATACTGTTCTTCTAGTGTAGCCGTAGT
TAGCCCACCACTTCAAGAACTCTGTAGCACCGCCTACATACCTCGCTCTGCTAATCCTGTTACCAGTGGC
TGCTGCCAGTGGCGATAAGTCGTGTCTTACCGGGTTGGACTCAAGACGATAGTTACCGGATAAGGCGCAG
CGGTCGGGCTGAACGGGGGGTTCGTGCACACAGCCCAGCTTGGAGCGAACGACCTACACCGAACTGAGAT
ACCTACAGCGTGAGCTATGAGAAAGCGCCACGCTTCCCGAAGGGAGAAAGGCGGACAGGTATCCGGTAAG
CGGCAGGGTCGGAACAGGAGAGCGCACGAGGGAGCTTCCAGGGGGAAACGCCTGGTATCTTTATAGTCCT
GTCGGGTTTCGCCACCTCTGACTTGAGCGTCGATTTTTGTGATGCTCGTCAGGGGGGCGGAGCCTATGGA
AAAACGCCAGCAACGCGGCCTTTTTACGGTTCCTGGCCTTTTGCTGGCCTTTTGCTCACATGTTCTTTCC
TGCGTTATCCCCTGATTCTGTGGATAACCGTATTACCGCCTTTGAGTGAGCTGATACCGCTCGCCGCAGC
CGAACGACCGAGCGCAGCGAGTCAGTGAGCGAGGAAGCGGAAGGCGAGAGTAGGGAACTGCCAGGCATCA
AACTAAGCAGAAGGCCCCTGACGGATGGCCTTTTTGCGTTTCTACAAACTCTTTCTGTGTTGTAAAACGA
CGGCCAGTCTTAAGCTCGGGCCCCCTGGGCGGTTCTGATAACGAGTAATCGTTAATCCGCAAATAACGTA
AAAACCCGCTTCGGCGGGTTTTTTTATGGGGGGAGTTTAGGGAAAGAGCATTTGTCAGAATATTTAAGGG
CGCCTGTCACTTTGCTTGATATATGAGAATTATTTAACCTTATAAATGAGAAAAAAGCAACGCACTTTAA
ATAAGATACGTTGCTTTTTCGATTGATGAACACCTATAATTAAACTATTCATCTATTATTTATGATTTTT
TGTATATACAATATTTCTAGTTTGTTAAAGAGAATTAAGAAAATAAATCTCGAAAATAATAAAGGGAAAA
TCAGTTTTTGATATCAAAATTATACATGTCAACGATAATACAAAATATAATACAAACTATAAGATGTTAT
CAGTATTTATTATCATTTAGAATAAATTTTGTGTCGCCCTTAATTGTGAGCGGATAACAATTACGAGCTT
CATGCACAGTGGCGTTGACTCAATATTGGCCATTAGCCATATTATTCATTGGTTATATAGCATAAATCAA
TATTGGCTATTGGCCATTGCATACGTTGTATCTATATCATAATATGTACATTTATATTGGCTCATGTCCA
ATATGACCGCCATGTTGGCATTGATTATTGACTAGTTATTAATAGTAATCAATTACGGGGTCATTAGTTC
ATAGCCCATATATGGAGTTCCGCGTTACATAACTTACGGTAAATGGCCCGCCTGGCTGACCGCCCAACGA
CCCCCGCCCATTGACGTCAATAATGACGTATGTTCCCATAGTAACGCCAATAGGGACTTTCCATTGACGT
CAATGGGTGGAGTATTTACGGTAAACTGCCCACTTGGCAGTACATCAAGTGTATCATATGCCAAGTACGC
CCCCTATTGACGTCAATGACGGTAAATGGCCCGCCTGGCATTATGCCCAGTACATGACCTTATGGGACTT
TCCTACTTGGCAGTACATCTACGTATTAGTCATCGCTATTACCATGGTGATGCGGTTTTGGCAGTACATC
AATGGGCGTGGATAGCGGTTTGACTCACGGGGATTTCCAAGTCTCCACCCCATTGACGTCAATGGGAGTT
TGTTTTGGCACCAAAATCAACGGGACTTTCCAAAATGTCGTAACAACTCCGCCCCATTGACGCAAATGGG
CGGTAGGCGTGTACGGTGGGAGGTCTATATAAGCAGAGCTCGTTTAGTGAACCGTCAGATCGCCTGGAGA
CGCCATCCACGCTGTTTTGACCTCCATAGAAGACACCGGGACCGATCCAGCCTCCGCGGCCGGGAACGGT
GCATTGGAACGCGGATTCCCCGTGCCAAGAGTGACGTAAGTACCGCCTATAGAGTCTATAGGCCCACCCC
CTTGGCTTCGTTAGAACGCGGCTACAATTAATACATAACCTTATGTATCATACACATACGATTTAGGTGA
CACTATAGAATAACATCCACTTTGCCTTTCTCTCCACAGGTGTCCACTCCCAGGTCCAACTGCACCTCGG
TTCTATCGAAAACGCGCCTGCTAGCGCCACCATGAAGACCATCATTGCCCTGAGCTACATCTTCTGCCTG
GTGTTCGCTGCGGCCGCCGAAGAGGAACTGCAGATGATTCAGCCTGAGAAGCTGCTGCTGGTCACCGTGG
GAAAAACCGCCACACTGCACTGCACCGTGACATCTTTGCTGCCTGTGGGCCCTGTGCTGTGGTTTAGAGG
TGTTGGACCTGGCAGAGAGCTGATCTACAACCAGAAAGAGGGACACTTCCCCAGAGTGACCACCGTGTCC
GACCTGACCAAGCGGAACAACATGGACTTCAGCATCCGGATCAGCAGCATCACACCAGCCGATGTGGGCA
CCTACTACTGCGTGAAGTTCAGAAAGGGCAGCCCCGAGAACGTGGAATTCAAGTCTGGCCCTGGAACAGA
GATGGCCCTGGGAGCTAAACCTTCTGCTCCTGTGGTTCTGGGACCTGCCGCCAGAACAACACCTGAGCAC
ACCGTGTCTTTTACCTGCGAGAGCCACGGCTTCAGCCCCAGAGATATCACCCTGAAGTGGTTCAAGAACG
GCAACGAGCTGAGCGACTTCCAGACCAATGTGGACCCTACAGGCCAGAGCGTGGCCTACTCTATCAGATC
TACTGCCAGAGTGGTGCTGGACCCTTGGGATGTGCGCTCTCAAGTGATCTGTGAAGTGGCCCATGTGACA
CTGCAGGGCGATCCTCTGAGAGGCACAGCCAATCTGTCTGAGGCCATCAGAGTGCCTCCAACACTGGAAG
TGACCCAGCAGCCTATGAGAGTGGGCAATCAAGTGAACGTGACCTGCCAAGTGCGGAAGTTCTACCCTCA
GAGCCTGCAGCTGACTTGGAGCGAGAATGGCAACGTGTGCCAGAGAGAGACAGCCAGCACACTGACCGAG
AACAAGGACGGCACCTACAATTGGACAAGCTGGTTCCTGGTCAACATCAGCGACCAGAGGGACGATGTGG
TGCTGACTTGTCAAGTGAAGCACGATGGACAGCTGGCCGTGTCTAAGAGACTGGCCCTCGAAGTGACCGT
GCACCAGAAGGATCAGTCTAGCGACGCCACACCTGGCGCGCCGGGCGGCGACAAGACCCACACCTGCCCC
CCCTGCCCAGCTCCAGAACTGCTGGGAGGGCCTTCCGTGTTCCTGTTCCCCCCCAAGCCCAAGGACACCC
TGATGATCAGCAGGACCCCCGAGGTGACCTGCGTGGTGGTGGCCGTGTCCCACGAGGACCCAGAGGTGAA
GTTCAACTGGTACGTGGACGGCGTGGAGGTGCACAACGCCAAGACCAAGCCCAGAGAGGAGCAGTACAAC
AGCACCTACAGGGTGGTGTCCGTGCTGACCGTGCTGCACCAGGACTGGCTGAACGGCAAAGAATACAAGT
GCAAAGTCTCCAACAAGGCCCTGGCTGCCCCAATCGAAAAGACAATCAGCAAGGCCAAGGGCCAGCCACG
GGAGCCCCAGGTGTACACCCTGCCCCCCAGCCGGGAGGAGATGACCAAGAACCAGGTGTCCCTGACCTGT
CTGGTGAAGGGCTTCTACCCCAGCGATATCGCCGTGGAGTGGGAGAGCAACGGCCAGCCCGAGAACAACT
ACAAGACCACCCCCCCAGTGCTGGACAGCGACGGCAGCTTCTTCCTGTACAGCAAGCTGACCGTGGACAA
GTCCAGGTGGCAGCAGGGCAACGTGTTCAGCTGCAGCGTGATGCACGAGGCCCTGCACAACCACTACACC
CAGAAGTCCCTGAGCCTGAGCCCCGGCGGCAGCGGTCTTAATGATATTTTCGAGGCTCAGAAGATTGAGT
GGCATGAACACCACCACCATCACCACTAAGGCCGGCCTGTAGTCACTGGCACAACGCGTTACCCGGTAAG
CCAATCGGGTATACACGGTCGTCATACTGCAGACAGGGTTCTTCTACTTTGCAAGATAGTCTTGAGTAGT
AAAATAAATAGATAGAGAAAATCAGCCTCGACTGTGCCTTCTAGTTGCCAGCCATCTGTTGTTTGCCCCT
CCCCCGTGCCTTCCTTGACCCTGGAAGGTGCCACTCCCACTGTCCTTTCCTAATAAAATGAGGAAATTGC
ATCACAACACTCAACCCTATCTCGGTCTATTCTTTTGATTTATAAGGGATTTTGCCGATTTCGGCCTATT
GGTTAAAAAATGAGCTGATTTAACAAAAATTTAACGCGAATTAATTCTGTGGAATGTGTGTCAGTTAGGG
TGTGGAAAGTCCCCAGGCTCCCCAGCAGGCAGAAGTATGCAAAGCATGCATCTCAATTAGTCAGCAACCA
GGTGTGGAAAGTCCCCAGGCTCCCCAGCAGGCAGAAGTATGCAAAGCATGCATCTCAATTAGTCAGCAAC
CATAGTCCCGCCCCTAACTCCGCCCATCCCGCCCCTAACTCCGCCCAGTTCCGCCCATTCTCCGCCCCAT
GGCTGACTAATTTTTTTTATTTATGCAGAGGCCGAGGCCGCCTCTGCCTCTGAGCTATTCCAGAAGTAGT
GAGGAGGCTTTTTTGGAGGCCTAGGCTTTTGCAAAAAGCTCCCGGGAGCTTGTATATCCATTTTCGGATC
TGATCAGCACGTGTTGACAATTAATCATCGGCATAGTATATCGGCATAGTATAATACGACAAGGTGAGGA
ACTAAACCATGACCGAGTACAAGCCCACGGTGCGCCTCGCCACCCGCGACGACGTCCCCAGGGCCGTACG
CACCCTCGCCGCCGCGTTCGCCGACTACCCCGCCACGCGCCACACCGTCGATCCGGACCGCCACATCGAG
CGGGTCACCGAGCTGCAAGAACTCTTCCTCACGCGCGTCGGGCTCGACATCGGCAAGGTGTGGGTCGCGG
ACGACGGCGCCGCGGTGGCGGTCTGGACCACGCCGGAGAGCGTCGAAGCGGGGGCGGTGTTCGCCGAGAT
CGGCCCGCGCATGGCCGAGTTGAGCGGTTCCCGGCTGGCCGCGCAGCAACAGATGGAAGGCCTCCTGGCG
CCGCACCGGCCCAAGGAGCCCGCGTGGTTCCTGGCCACCGTCGGCGTCTCGCCCGACCACCAGGGCAAGG
GTCTGGGCAGCGCCGTCGTGCTCCCCGGAGTGGAGGCGGCCGAGCGCGCCGGGGTGCCCGCCTTCCTGGA
GACATCCGCGCCCCGCAACCTCCCCTTCTACGAGCGGCTCGGCTTCACCGTCACCGCCGACGTCGAGGTG
CCCGAAGGACCGCGCACCTGGTGCATGACCCGCAAGCCCGGTGCCTGACACGTGCTACGAGATTTCGATT
CCACCGCCGCCTTCTATGAAAGGTTGGGCTTCGGAATCGTTTTCCGGGACGCCGGCTGGATGATCCTCCA
GCGCGGGGATCTCATGCTGGAGTTCTTCGCCCACCCCAACTTGTTTATTGCAGCTTATAATGGTTACAAA
TAAAGCAATAGCATCACAAATTTCACAAATAAAGCATTTTTTTCACTGCATTCTAGTTGTGGTTTGTCCA
AACTCATCAATGTATCTTATCATGTCTGTATACCGTCGACCTCTAGCTAGAGCTTGGCGTAATCATGGTC
ATTACCAATGCTTAATCAGTGAGGCACCTATCTCAGCGATCTGTCTATTTCGTTCATCCATAGTTGCCTG
ACTCCCCGTCGTGTAGATAACTACGATACGGGAGGGCTTACCATCTGGCCCCAGCGCTGCGATGATACCG
CGAGAACCACGCTCACCGGCTCCGGATTTATCAGCAATAAACCAGCCAGCCGGAAGGGCCGAGCGCAGAA
GTGGTCCTGCAACTTTATCCGCCTCCATCCAGTCTATTAATTGTTGCCGGGAAGCTAGAGTAAGTAGTTC
GCCAGTTAATAGTTTGCGCAACGTTGTTGCCATCGCTACAGGCATCGTGGTGTCACGCTCGTCGTTTGGT
ATGGCTTCATTCAGCTCCGGTTCCCAACGATCAAGGCGAGTTACATGATCCCCCATGTTGTGCAAAAAAG
CGGTTAGCTCCTTCGGTCCTCCGATCGTTGTCAGAAGTAAGTTGGCCGCAGTGTTATCACTCATGGTTAT
GGCAGCACTGCATAATTCTCTTACTGTCATGCCATCCGTAAGATGCTTTTCTGTGACTGGTGAGTACTCA
ACCAAGTCATTCTGAGAATAGTGTATGCGGCGACCGAGTTGCTCTTGCCCGGCGTCAATACGGGATAATA
CCGCGCCACATAGCAGAACTTTAAAAGTGCTCATCATTGGAAAACGTTCTTCGGGGCGAAAACTCTCAAG
GATCTTACCGCTGTTGAGATCCAGTTCGATGTAACCCACTCGTGCACCCAACTGATCTTCAGCATCTTTT
ACTTTCACCAGCGTTTCTGGGTGAGCAAAAACAGGAAGGCAAAATGCCGCAAAAAAGGGAATAAGGGCGA
CACGGAAATGTTGAATACTCATATTCTTCCTT
