>Addgene plasmid #156772 | pD649-HAsp-SIRPG-Fc(DAPA)-AviTag-6xHis | depositor partial sequence | sequence record 302654 | insert (extracellular domain)
GAAGAGGAACTGCAGATGATTCAGCCTGAGAAGCTGCTGCTGGTCACCGTGGGAAAAACCGCCACACTGC
ACTGCACCGTGACATCTTTGCTGCCTGTGGGCCCTGTGCTGTGGTTTAGAGGTGTTGGACCTGGCAGAGA
GCTGATCTACAACCAGAAAGAGGGACACTTCCCCAGAGTGACCACCGTGTCCGACCTGACCAAGCGGAAC
AACATGGACTTCAGCATCCGGATCAGCAGCATCACACCAGCCGATGTGGGCACCTACTACTGCGTGAAGT
TCAGAAAGGGCAGCCCCGAGAACGTGGAATTCAAGTCTGGCCCTGGAACAGAGATGGCCCTGGGAGCTAA
ACCTTCTGCTCCTGTGGTTCTGGGACCTGCCGCCAGAACAACACCTGAGCACACCGTGTCTTTTACCTGC
GAGAGCCACGGCTTCAGCCCCAGAGATATCACCCTGAAGTGGTTCAAGAACGGCAACGAGCTGAGCGACT
TCCAGACCAATGTGGACCCTACAGGCCAGAGCGTGGCCTACTCTATCAGATCTACTGCCAGAGTGGTGCT
GGACCCTTGGGATGTGCGCTCTCAAGTGATCTGTGAAGTGGCCCATGTGACACTGCAGGGCGATCCTCTG
AGAGGCACAGCCAATCTGTCTGAGGCCATCAGAGTGCCTCCAACACTGGAAGTGACCCAGCAGCCTATGA
GAGTGGGCAATCAAGTGAACGTGACCTGCCAAGTGCGGAAGTTCTACCCTCAGAGCCTGCAGCTGACTTG
GAGCGAGAATGGCAACGTGTGCCAGAGAGAGACAGCCAGCACACTGACCGAGAACAAGGACGGCACCTAC
AATTGGACAAGCTGGTTCCTGGTCAACATCAGCGACCAGAGGGACGATGTGGTGCTGACTTGTCAAGTGA
AGCACGATGGACAGCTGGCCGTGTCTAAGAGACTGGCCCTCGAAGTGACCGTGCACCAGAAGGATCAGTC
TAGCGACGCCACACCT
